Addgene plasmid #205409: p2301y-tdtomato-dCas9_DegronDead_TPLN188
Purpose: dCas9 guided repressor
Depositing lab: Jennifer Nemhauser. Depositing organization: University of Washington. Publication: Building a pipeline to identify and engineer constitutive and repressible promoters. Yang EJY, Nemhauser JL. Quant Plant Biol. 2023 Oct 19;4:e12. doi: 10.1017/qpb.2023.10. eCollection 2023. PubMed 37901686.
Backbone
  Vector backbone: p2301y
  Vector type: Plant Expression
Growth in bacteria
  Bacterial resistance: Kanamycin, 50 μg/mL
  Growth temperature: 37°C
  Growth strain: DH5alpha
  Copy number: High Copy
Gene/Insert
  Gene/Insert name: dCas9_DegronDead_TPLN188
  Species: Synthetic
  Insert size (bp): 10638
  Cloning method: Restriction Enzyme; 5′ cloning site unknown (unknown if destroyed)
Terms and licenses: Academic/Nonprofit Terms; Industry Terms: Not Available to Industry
Depositor comments: UBQ1-tdTomato-tUBQ1
How to cite: p2301y-tdtomato-dCas9_DegronDead_TPLN188 was a gift from Jennifer Nemhauser (Addgene plasmid # 205409 ; http://n2t.net/addgene:205409 ; RRID:Addgene_205409)
