[The description below was written by a language model from this plasmid's Addgene catalogue record and pLannotate feature annotations shown in this document.]
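Description:
p2301y-tdtomato-dCas9_DegronDead_TPLN188 is a large (about 22.5 kb) binary T-DNA plasmid for plant expression, built on the p2301y backbone. Outside the T-DNA borders it carries a high-copy ColE1/pMB1-type origin with the pBR322 bom region for propagation in E. coli, the pVS1 oriV with its RepA and StaA genes, which typically support replication and stable maintenance in Agrobacterium, and an aphA-3 kanamycin resistance gene for bacterial selection. The backbone also contains a yeast CEN/ARS element and a LEU2 marker with its own promoter, so the plasmid can be maintained in Saccharomyces cerevisiae as well. That feature is consistent with assembly by yeast recombination, although the record lists only restriction-enzyme cloning.

Between the nopaline-type left and right border repeats sit three units. Next to the left border is a plant selection cassette in which nptII (NeoR/KanR) is driven by an enhanced CaMV 35S promoter and ends in the CaMV poly(A) signal. A tdTomato reporter follows; the depositor describes it as flanked by UBQ1 promoter and terminator sequences, and it gives a fluorescent marker of transformed tissue. An OCS terminator is also annotated upstream of this cassette on the opposite strand.

The main payload is a fusion of Streptococcus pyogenes Cas9, catalytically dead according to the construct name, to an Arabidopsis IAA28 segment and an N-terminal fragment of the corepressor TOPLESS (TPLN188), terminated by the NOS terminator. The "DegronDead" label suggests the IAA28 portion has been altered so that auxin no longer triggers its degradation, making it a stable control version, but the record does not specify the mutations. The promoter driving the fusion is not annotated, and no guide RNA cassette is listed. The stated purpose is a dCas9-guided repressor, used in work on engineering constitutive and repressible plant promoters.
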