Features (pLannotate 1.2.2; 27 found; start..end, strand, type, name):
    496..1125    +  CDS            pVS1 StaA: stability protein from the Pseudomonas plasmid pVS1 (Heeb et al., 2000)
   1554..2627    +  CDS            pVS1 RepA: replication protein from the Pseudomonas plasmid pVS1 (Heeb et al., 2000)
   2693..2887    +  rep_origin     pVS1 oriV: origin of replication for the Pseudomonas plasmid pVS1 (Heeb et al., 2000)
   3090..3129    +  CDS            rop (fragment): Rop protein, which maintains plasmids at low copy number; rop
   3231..3371    +  misc_feature   bom: basis of mobility region from pBR322
   3557..4145    -  rep_origin     ori: high-copy-number ColE1/pMB1/pBR322/pUC origin of replication
   4184..4261    +  CDS            YO192_YEAST (fragment): Experimental evidence at protein level: Swiss-Prot protein existence level 1. From Saccharomyces cerevisiae (strain ATCC 204508 / S288c) (Baker's yeast).
   4401..4808    +  promoter       LEU2 promoter: S. cerevisiae LEU2
   4809..5900    +  CDS            LEU2: LEU3_YEAST - Experimental evidence at protein level: Swiss-Prot protein existence level 1. Catalyzes the oxidation of 3-carboxy-2-hydroxy-4- methylpentanoate (3-isopropylmalate) to 3-carboxy-4-methyl-2- oxopentanoate. The product decarboxylates to 4-methyl-2 oxopentanoate. From Saccharomyces cerevisiae (strain ATCC 204508 / S288c) (Baker's yeast).
   6265..6381    -  CDS            NFS1 (fragment): NFS1_YEAST - Also known as SPL1 From Saccharomyces cerevisiae (strain ATCC 204508 / S288c) (Baker's yeast).
   6386..6886    -  misc_feature   CEN/ARS: S. cerevisiae CEN6 centromere fused to an autonomously replicating sequence
   6983..7777    -  CDS            KanR: aminoglycoside phosphotransferase; aphA-3; confers resistance to kanamycin
   8202..8226    +  misc_feature   LB T-DNA repeat: left border repeat from nopaline C58 T-DNA
   8304..8478    -  polyA_signal   CaMV poly(A) signal: cauliflower mosaic virus polyadenylation signal
   8535..9327    -  CDS            NeoR/KanR (fragment): aminoglycoside phosphotransferase from Tn5; aph(3')-II (or nptII); confers resistance to neomycin, kanamycin, and G418 (Geneticin®)
   9395..10071   -  promoter       CaMV 35S promoter (enhanced): cauliflower mosaic virus 35S promoter with a duplicated enhancer region
  10161..10249   +  CDS            lacI (fragment): lac repressor; lacI; The lac repressor binds to the lac operator to inhibit transcription in E. coli. This inhibition can be relieved by adding lactose or isopropyl-β-D-thiogalactopyranoside (IPTG).
  10262..10283   +  protein_bind   CAP binding site: CAP binding activates transcription in the presence of cAMP. E. coli catabolite activator protein
  10331..11038   -  terminator     OCS terminator: octopine synthase terminator
  11792..13219   +  CDS            tdTomato: tdTomato is a basic (constitutively fluorescent) orange fluorescent protein published in 2004, derived from Discosoma sp.. It is reported to be a somewhat slowly-maturing tandem dimer with low acid sensitivity.
  13636..13722   -  CDS            INV1 (fragment): INV1_DAUCA - Experimental evidence at protein level: Swiss-Prot protein existence level 1. May play an important role in phloem unloading and in stress response. From Daucus carota (Wild carrot).
  16180..20280   +  CDS            cas9: CAS9_STRP1 - Also known as csn1 From Streptococcus pyogenes serotype M1.
  20311..20835   +  CDS            IAA28: IAA28_ARATH - Experimental evidence at protein level: Swiss-Prot protein existence level 1. Aux/IAA proteins are short-lived transcriptional factors that function as repressors of early auxin response genes at low auxin concentrations. Repression is thought to result from the interaction with auxin response factors (ARFs), proteins that bind to the auxin- responsive promoter element (AuxRE). Formation of heterodimers with ARF proteins may alter their ability to modulate early auxin response genes expression. From Arabidopsis thaliana (Mouse-ear cress).
  20857..21432   +  CDS            TPL (fragment): TPL_ARATH - Also known as WSIP1. Experimental evidence at protein level: Swiss-Prot protein existence level 1. Transcriptional corepressor. May repress the expression of root-promoting genes in the top half of the embryo to allow proper differentiation of the shoot pole during the transition stage of embryogenesis. Regulates the expression of PLT1 and PLT2. Negative regulator of jasmonate responses. Negative regulator of auxin responses. Negative regulator of multiple floral organ identity genes (PubMed:23034631). Required for ovule development (PubMed:25378179). From Arabidopsis thaliana (Mou
  21424..21673   +  terminator     NOS terminator: nopaline synthase terminator and poly(A) signal
  21723..21747   +  misc_feature   RB T-DNA repeat: right border repeat from nopaline C58 T-DNA
  22087..22488   +  CDS            Y4CG_SINFN (fragment): Protein inferred from homology: Swiss-Prot protein existence level 3. From Sinorhizobium fredii (strain NBRC 101917 / NGR234).
>Addgene plasmid #205409 | p2301y-tdtomato-dCas9_DegronDead_TPLN188 | addgene full sequence | sequence record 425827 | Addgene NGS Result
ACCAGGAAGGCCGCACCGTGAAAGAGGCGGCTGCACTGCTTGGCGTGCATCGCTCGACCCTGTACCGCGC
ACTTGAGCGCAGCGAGGAAGTGACGCCCACCGAGGCCAGGCGGCGCGGTGCCTTCCGTGAGGACGCATTG
ACCGAGGCCGACGCCCTGGCGGCCGCCGAGAATGAACGCCAAGAGGAACAAGCATGAAACCGCACCAGGA
CGGCCAGGACGAACCGTTTTTCATTACCGAAGAGATCGAGGCGGAGATGATCGCGGCCGGGTACGTGTTC
GAGCCGCCCGCGCACGTCTCAACCGTGCGGCTGCATGAAATCCTGGCCGGTTTGTCTGATGCCAAGCTGG
CGGCCTGGCCGGCCAGCTTGGCCGCTGAAGAAACCGAGCGCCGCCGTCTAAAAAGGTGATGTGTATTTGA
GTAAAACAGCTTGCGTCATGCGGTCGCTGCGTATATGATGCGATGAGTAAATAAACAAATACGCAAGGGG
AACGCATGAAGGTTATCGCTGTACTTAACCAGAAAGGCGGGTCAGGCAAGACGACCATCGCAACCCATCT
AGCCCGCGCCCTGCAACTCGCCGGGGCCGATGTTCTGTTAGTCGATTCCGATCCCCAGGGCAGTGCCCGC
GATTGGGCGGCCGTGCGGGAAGATCAACCGCTAACCGTTGTCGGCATCGACCGCCCGACGATTGACCGCG
ACGTGAAGGCCATCGGCCGGCGCGACTTCGTAGTGATCGACGGAGCGCCCCAGGCGGCGGACTTGGCTGT
GTCCGCGATCAAGGCAGCCGACTTCGTGCTGATTCCGGTGCAGCCAAGCCCTTACGACATATGGGCCACC
GCCGACCTGGTGGAGCTGGTTAAGCAGCGCATTGAGGTCACGGATGGAAGGCTACAAGCGGCCTTTGTCG
TGTCGCGGGCGATCAAAGGCACGCGCATCGGCGGTGAGGTTGCCGAGGCGCTGGCCGGGTACGAGCTGCC
CATTCTTGAGTCCCGTATCACGCAGCGCGTGAGCTACCCAGGCACTGCCGCCGCCGGCACAACCGTTCTT
GAATCAGAACCCGAGGGCGACGCTGCCCGCGAGGTCCAGGCGCTGGCCGCTGAAATTAAATCAAAACTCA
TTTGAGTTAATGAGGTAAAGAGAAAATGAGCAAAAGCACAAACACGCTAAGTGCCGGCCGTCCGAGCGCA
CGCAGCAGCAAGGCTGCAACGTTGGCCAGCCTGGCAGACACGCCAGCCATGAAGCGGGTCAACTTTCAGT
TGCCGGCGGAGGATCACACCAAGCTGAAGATGTACGCGGTACGCCAAGGCAAGACCATTACCGAGCTGCT
ATCTGAATACATCGCGCAGCTACCAGAGTAAATGAGCAAATGAATAAATGAGTAGATGAATTTTAGCGGC
TAAAGGAGGCGGCATGGAAAATCAAGAACAACCAGGCACCGACGCCGTGGAATGCCCCATGTGTGGAGGA
ACGGGCGGTTGGCCAGGCGTAAGCGGCTGGGTTGCCTGCCGGCCCTGCAATGGCACTGGAACCCCCAAGC
CCGAGGAATCGGCGTGAGCGGTCGCAAACCATCCGGCCCGGTACAAATCGGCGCGGCGCTGGGTGATGAC
CTGGTGGAGAAGTTGAAGGCCGCGCAGGCCGCCCAGCGGCAACGCATCGAGGCAGAAGCACGCCCCGGTG
AATCGTGGCAAGCGGCCGCTGATCGAATCCGCAAAGAATCCCGGCAACCGCCGGCAGCCGGTGCGCCGTC
GATTAGGAAGCCGCCCAAGGGCGACGAGCAACCAGATTTTTTCGTTCCGATGCTCTATGACGTGGGCACC
CGCGATAGTCGCAGCATCATGGACGTGGCCGTTTTCCGTCTGTCGAAGCGTGACCGACGAGCTGGCGAGG
TGATCCGCTACGAGCTTCCAGACGGGCACGTAGAGGTTTCCGCAGGGCCGGCCGGCATGGCCAGTGTGTG
GGATTACGACCTGGTACTGATGGCGGTTTCCCATCTAACCGAATCCATGAACCGATACCGGGAAGGGAAG
GGAGACAAGCCCGGCCGCGTGTTCCGTCCACACGTTGCGGACGTACTCAAGTTCTGCCGGCGAGCCGATG
GCGGAAAGCAGAAAGACGACCTGGTAGAAACCTGCATTCGGTTAAACACCACGCACGTTGCCATGCAGCG
TACGAAGAAGGCCAAGAACGGCCGCCTGGTGACGGTATCCGAGGGTGAAGCCTTGATTAGCCGCTACAAG
ATCGTAAAGAGCGAAACCGGGCGGCCGGAGTACATCGAGATCGAGCTAGCTGATTGGATGTACCGCGAGA
TCACAGAAGGCAAGAACCCGGACGTGCTGACGGTTCACCCCGATTACTTTTTGATCGATCCCGGCATCGG
CCGTTTTCTCTACCGCCTGGCACGCCGCGCCGCAGGCAAGGCAGAAGCCAGATGGTTGTTCAAGACGATC
TACGAACGCAGTGGCAGCGCCGGAGAGTTCAAGAAGTTCTGTTTCACCGTGCGCAAGCTGATCGGGTCAA
ATGACCTGCCGGAGTACGATTTGAAGGAGGAGGCGGGGCAGGCTGGCCCGATCCTAGTCATGCGCTACCG
CAACCTGATCGAGGGCGAAGCATCCGCCGGTTCCTAATGTACGGAGCAGATGCTAGGGCAAATTGCCCTA
GCAGGGGAAAAAGGTCGAAAAGGTCTCTTTCCTGTGGATAGCACGTACATTGGGAACCCAAAGCCGTACA
TTGGGAACCGGAACCCGTACATTGGGAACCCAAAGCCGTACATTGGGAACCGGTCACACATGTAAGTGAC
TGATATAAAAGAGAAAAAAGGCGATTTTTCCGCCTAAAACTCTTTAAAACTTATTAAAACTCTTAAAACC
CGCCTGGCCTGTGCATAACTGTCTGGCCAGCGCACAGCCGAAGAGCTGCAAAAAGCGCCTACCCTTCGGT
CGCTGCGCTCCCTACGCCCCGCCGCTTCGCGTCGGCCTATCGCGGCCGCTGGCCGCTCAAAAATGGCTGG
CCTACGGCCAGGCAATCTACCAGGGCGCGGACAAGCCGCGCCGTCGCCACTCGACCGCCGGCGCCCACAT
CAAGGCACCCTGCCTCGCGCGTTTCGGTGATGACGGTGAAAACCTCTGACACATGCAGCTCCCGGAGACG
GTCACAGCTTGTCTGTAAGCGGATGCCGGGAGCAGACAAGCCCGTCAGGGCGCGTCAGCGGGTGTTGGCG
GGTGTCGGGGCGCAGCCATGACCCAGTCACGTAGCGATAGCGGAGTGTATACTGGCTTAACTATGCGGCA
TCAGAGCAGATTGTACTGAGAGTGCACCATATGCGGTGTGAAATACCGCACAGATGCGTAAGGAGAAAAT
ACCGCATCAGGCGCTCTTCCGCTTCCTCGCTCACTGACTCGCTGCGCTCGGTCGTTCGGCTGCGGCGAGC
GGTATCAGCTCACTCAAAGGCGGTAATACGGTTATCCACAGAATCAGGGGATAACGCAGGAAAGAACATG
TGAGCAAAAGGCCAGCAAAAGGCCAGGAACCGTAAAAAGGCCGCGTTGCTGGCGTTTTTCCATAGGCTCC
GCCCCCCTGACGAGCATCACAAAAATCGACGCTCAAGTCAGAGGTGGCGAAACCCGACAGGACTATAAAG
ATACCAGGCGTTTCCCCCTGGAAGCTCCCTCGTGCGCTCTCCTGTTCCGACCCTGCCGCTTACCGGATAC
CTGTCCGCCTTTCTCCCTTCGGGAAGCGTGGCGCTTTCTCATAGCTCACGCTGTAGGTATCTCAGTTCGG
TGTAGGTCGTTCGCTCCAAGCTGGGCTGTGTGCACGAACCCCCCGTTCAGCCCGACCGCTGCGCCTTATC
CGGTAACTATCGTCTTGAGTCCAACCCGGTAAGACACGACTTATCGCCACTGGCAGCAGCCACTGGTAAC
AGGATTAGCAGAGCGAGGTATGTAGGCGGTGCTACAGAGTTCTTGAAGTGGTGGCCTAACTACGGCTACA
CTAGAAGGACAGTATTTGGTATCTGCGCTCTGCTGAAGCCAGTTACCTTCGGAAAAAGAGTTGGTAGCTC
TTGATCCGGCAAACAAACCACCGCTGGTAGCGGTGGTTTTTTTGTTTGCAAGCAGCAGATTACGCGCAGA
AAAAAAGGATCTCAAGAACAATTCCGACCGTCGAGGAGAACTTCTAGTATATCTACATACCTAATATTAT
TGCCTTATTAAAAATGGAATCCCAACAATTACATCAAAATCCACATTCTCTTCAAAATCAATTGTCCTGT
ACTTCCTTGTTCATGTGTGTTCAAAAACGTTATATTTATAGGATAATTATACTCTATTTCTCAACAAGTA
ATTGGTTGTTTGGCCGAGCGGTCTAAGGCGCCTGATTCAAGAAATATCTTGACCGCAGTTAACTGTGGGA
ATACTCAGGTATCGTAAGATGCAAGAGTTCGAATCTCTTAGCAACCATTATTTTTTTCCTCAACATAACG
AGAACACACAGGGGCGCTATCGCACAGAATCAAATTCGATGACTGGAAATTTTTTGTTAATTTCAGAGGT
CGCCTGACGCATATACCTTTTTCAACTGAAAAATTGGGAGAAAAAGGAAAGGTGAGAGCGCCGGAACCGG
CTTTTCATATAGAATAGAGAAGCGTTCATGACTAAATGCTTGCATCACAATACTTGAAGTTGACAATATT
ATTTAAGGACCTATTGTTTTTTCCAATAGGTGGTTAGCAATCGTCTTACTTTCTAACTTTTCTTACCTTT
TACATTTCAGCAATATATATATATATATTTCAAGGATATACCATTCTAATGTCTGCCCCTAAGAAGATCG
TCGTTTTGCCAGGTGACCACGTTGGTCAAGAAATCACAGCCGAAGCCATTAAGGTTCTTAAAGCTATTTC
TGATGTTCGTTCCAATGTCAAGTTCGATTTCGAAAATCATTTAATTGGTGGTGCTGCTATCGATGCTACA
GGTGTTCCACTTCCAGATGAGGCGCTGGAAGCCTCCAAGAAGGCTGATGCCGTTTTGTTAGGTGCTGTGG
GTGGTCCTAAATGGGGAACCGGTAGTGTTAGACCTGAACAAGGTTTACTAAAAATCCGTAAAGAACTTCA
ATTGTACGCCAACTTAAGACCATGTAACTTTGCATCCGACTCTCTTTTAGACTTATCTCCAATCAAGCCA
CAATTTGCTAAAGGTACTGACTTCGTTGTTGTCAGAGAATTAGTGGGAGGTATTTACTTTGGTAAGAGAA
AGGAAGACGATGGTGATGGTGTCGCTTGGGATAGTGAACAATACACCGTTCCAGAAGTGCAAAGAATCAC
AAGAATGGCCGCTTTCATGGCCCTACAACATGAGCCACCATTGCCTATTTGGTCCTTGGATAAAGCTAAT
GTTTTGGCCTCTTCAAGATTATGGAGAAAAACTGTGGAGGAAACCATCAAGAACGAATTTCCTACATTGA
AGGTTCAACATCAATTGATTGATTCTGCCGCCATGATCCTAGTTAAGAACCCAACCCACCTAAATGGTAT
TATAATCACCAGCAACATGTTTGGTGATATCATCTCCGATGAAGCCTCCGTTATCCCAGGTTCCTTGGGT
TTGTTGCCATCTGCGTCCTTGGCCTCTTTGCCAGACAAGAACACCGCATTTGGTTTGTACGAACCATGCC
ACGGTTCTGCTCCAGATTTGCCAAAGAATAAGGTCAACCCTATCGCCACTATCTTGTCTGCTGCAATGAT
GTTGAAATTGTCATTGAACTTGCCTGAAGAAGGTAAGGCCATTGAAGATGCAGTTAAAAAGGTTTTGGAT
GCAGGTATCAGAACTGGTGATTTAGGTGGTTCCAACAGTACCACCGAAGTCGGTGATGCTGTCGCCGAAG
AAGTTAAGAAAATCCTTGCTTAAAAAGATTCTCTTTTTTTATGATATTTGTACATAAACTTTATAAATGA
AATTCATAATAGAAACGACACGAAATTACAAAATGGAATATGTTCATAGGGTAGACGAAACTATATACGC
AATCTACATACATTTATCAAGAAGGAGAAAAAGGAGGATGTAAAGGAATACAGGTAAGCAAATTGATACT
AATGGCTCAACGTGATAAGGAAAAAGAATTGCACTTTAACATTAATATTGACAAGGAGGAGGGCACCACA
CAAAAAGTTAGGTGTAACAGAAAATCATGAAACTATGATTCCTAATTTATATATTGGAGGATTTTCTCTA
AAAAAAAAAAAATACAACAAATAAAAAACACTCAATGACCTGACCATTTGATGGAGTTTAAGTCAATACC
TTCTTGAACCATTTCCCATAATGGTGAAAGTTCCCTCAAGAATTTTACTCTGTCAGAAACGGCCTTAACG
ACGTAGTCGATGACGGATCGCTTGCCTGTAACTTACACGCGCCTCGTATCTTTTAATGATGGAATAATTT
GGGAATTTACTCTGTGTTTATTTATTTTTATGTTTTGTATTTGGATTTTAGAAAGTAAATAAAGAAGGTA
GAAGAGTTACGGAATGAAGAAAAAAAAATAAACAAAGGTTTAAAAAATTTCAACAAAAAGCGTACTTTAC
ATATATATTTATTAGACAAGAAAAGCAGATTAAATAGATATACATTCGATTAACGATAAGTAAAATGTAA
AATCACAGGATTTTCGTGTGTGGTCTTCTACACAGACAAGATGAAACAATTCGGCATTAATACCTGAGAG
CAGGAAGAGCAAGATAAAAGGTAGTATTTGTTGGCGATCCCCCTAGAGTCTTTTACATCTTCGGAAAACA
AAAACTATTTTTTCTTTAATTTCTTTTTTTACTTTCTATTTTTAATTTATATATTTATATTAAAAAATTT
AAATTATAATTATTTTTATAGCACGTCATCTGCGAGCTCGATCCTTTGATCTTTTCTACGGGGTCTGACG
CTCAGTGGAACGAAAACTCACGTTAAGGGATTTTGGTCATGCATTCTAGGTACTAAAACAATTCATCCAG
TAAAATATAATATTTTATTTTCTCCCAATCAGGCTTGATCCCCAGTAAGTCAAAAAATAGCTCGACATAC
TGTTCTTCCCCGATATCCTCCCTGATCGACCGGACGCAGAAGGCAATGTCATACCACTTGTCCGCCCTGC
CGCTTCTCCCAAGATCAATAAAGCCACTTACTTTGCCATCTTTCACAAAGATGTTGCTGTCTCCCAGGTC
GCCGTGGGAAAAGACAAGTTCCTCTTCGGGCTTTTCCGTCTTTAAAAAATCATACAGCTCGCGCGGATCT
TTAAATGGAGTGTCTTCTTCCCAGTTTTCGCAATCCACATCGGCCAGATCGTTATTCAGTAAGTAATCCA
ATTCGGCTAAGCGGCTGTCTAAGCTATTCGTATAGGGACAATCCGATATGTCGATGGAGTGAAAGAGCCT
GATGCACTCCGCATACAGCTCGATAATCTTTTCAGGGCTTTGTTCATCTTCATACTCTTCCGAGCAAAGG
ACGCCATCGGCCTCACTCATGAGCAGATTGCTCCAGCCATCATGCCGTTCAAAGTGCAGGACCTTTGGAA
CAGGCAGCTTTCCTTCCAGCCATAGCATCATGTCCTTTTCCCGTTCCACATCATAGGTGGTCCCTTTATA
CCGGCTGTCCGTCATTTTTAAATATAGGTTTTCATTTTCTCCCACCAGCTTATATACCTTAGCAGGAGAC
ATTCCTTCCGTATCTTTTACGCAGCGGTATTTTTCGATCAGTTTTTTCAATTCCGGTGATATTCTCATTT
TAGCCATTTATTATTTCCTTCCTCTTTTCTACAGTATTTAAAGATACCCCAAGAAGCTAATTATAACAAG
ACGAACTCCAATTCACTGTTCCTTGCATTCTAAAACCTTAAATACCAGAAAACAGCTTTTTCAAAGTTGT
TTTCAAAGTTGGCGTATAACATAGTATCGACGGAGCCGATTTTGAAACCGCGGTGATCACAGGCAGCAAC
GCTCTGTCATCGTTACAATCAACATGCTACCCTCCGCGAGATCATCCGTGTTTCAAACCCGGCAGCTTAG
TTGCCGTTCTTCCGAATAGCATCGGTAACATGAGCAAAGTCTGCCGCCTTACAACGGCTCTCCCGCTGAC
GCCGTCCCGGACTGATGGGCTGCCTGTATCGAGTGGTGATTTTGTGCCGAGCTGCCGGTCGGGGAGCTGT
TGGCTGGCTGGTGGCAGGATATATTGTGGTGTAAACAAATTGACGCTTAGACAACTTAATAACACATTGC
GGACGTTTTTAATGTACTGAATTAACGCCGAATTAATTCGGGGGATCTGGATTTTAGTACTGGATTTTGG
TTTTAGGAATTAGAAATTTTATTGATAGAAGTATTTTACAAATACAAATACATACTAAGGGTTTCTTATA
TGCTCAACACATGAGCGAAACCCTATAGGAACCCTAATTCCCTTATCTGGGAACTACTCACACATTATTA
TGGAGAAACTCGAGCTTGTCGATCGACTCTAGCTAGAGGATCGATCCGAACCCCAGAGTCCCGCTCAGAA
GAACTCGTCAAGAAGGCGATAGAAGGCGATGCGCTGCGAATCGGGAGCGGCGATACCGTAAAGCACGAGG
AAGCGGTCAGCCCATTCGCCGCCAAGCTCTTCAGCAATATCACGGGTAGCCAACGCTATGTCCTGATAGC
GGTCCGCCACACCCAGCCGGCCACAGTCGATGAATCCAGAAAAGCGGCCATTTTCCACCATGATATTCGG
CAAGCAGGCATCGCCATGTGTCACGACGAGATCCTCGCCGTCGGGCATGCGCGCCTTGAGCCTGGCGAAC
AGTTCGGCTGGCGCGAGCCCCTGATGCTCTTCGTCCAGATCATCCTGATCGACAAGACCGGCTTCCATCC
GAGTACGTGCTCGCTCGATGCGATGTTTCGCTTGGTGGTCGAATGGGCAGGTAGCCGGATCAAGCGTATG
CAGCCGCCGCATTGCATCAGCCATGATGGATACTTTCTCGGCAGGAGCAAGGTGAGATGACAGGAGATCC
TGCCCCGGCACTTCGCCCAATAGCAGCCAGTCCCTTCCCGCTTCAGTGACAACGTCGAGCACAGCTGCGC
AAGGAACGCCCGTCGTGGCCAGCCACGATAGCCGCGCTGCCTCGTCCTGGAGTTCATTCAGGGCACCGGA
CAGGTCGGTCTTGACAAAAAGAACCGGGCGCCCCTGCGCTGACAGCCGAAACACGGCGGCATCAGAGCAG
CCGATTGTCTGTTGTGCCCAGTCATAGCCGAATAGCCTCTCCACCCAAGCGGCCGGAGAACCTGCGTGCA
ATCCATCTTGTTCAATCCCCATGGTCGATCGACAGATCTGCGAAAGCTCGAGAGAGATAGATTTGTAGAG
AGAGACTGGTGATTTCAGCGTGTCCTCTCCAAATGAAATGAACTTCCTTATATAGAGGAAGGGTCTTGCG
AAGGATAGTGGGATTGTGCGTCATCCCTTACGTCAGTGGAGATATCACATCAATCCACTTGCTTTGAAGA
CGTGGTTGGAACGTCTTCTTTTTCCACGATGCTCCTCGTGGGTGGGGGTCCATCTTTGGGACCACTGTCG
GCAGAGGCATCTTGAACGATAGCCTTTCCTTTATCGCAATGATGGCATTTGTAGGTGCCACCTTCCTTTT
CTACTGTCCTTTTGATGAAGTGACAGATAGCTGGGCAATGGAATCCGAGGAGGTTTCCCGATATTACCCT
TTGTTGAAAAGTCTCAATAGCCCTTTGGTCTTCTGAGACTGTATCTTTGATATTCTTGGAGTAGACGAGA
GTGTCGTGCTCCACCATGTTCACATCAATCCACTTGCTTTGAAGACGTGGTTGGAACGTCTTCTTTTTCC
ACGATGCTCCTCGTGGGTGGGGGTCCATCTTTGGGACCACTGTCGGCAGAGGCATCTTGAACGATAGCCT
TTCCTTTATCGCAATGATGGCATTTGTAGGTGCCACCTTCCTTTTCTACTGTCCTTTTGATGAAGTGACA
GATAGCTGGGCAATGGAATCCGAGGAGGTTTCCCGATATTACCCTTTGTTGAAAAGTCTCAATAGCCCTT
TGGTCTTCTGAGACTGTATCTTTGATATTCTTGGAGTAGACGAGAGTGTCGTGCTCCACCATGTTGGCAA
GCTGCTCTAGCCAATACGCAAACCGCCTCTCCCCGCGCGTTGGCCGATTCATTAATGCAGCTGGCACGAC
AGGTTTCCCGACTGGAAAGCGGGCAGTGAGCGCAACGCAATTAATGTGAGTTAGCTCACTCATTAGGCAT
CTAGTACGCGTCCTGCAGGCGCGCCGAGGGGATCGAGCCCCTGCTGAGCCTCGACATGTTGTCGCAAAAT
TCGCCCTGGACCCGCCCAACGATTTGTCGTCACTGTCAAGGTTTGACCTGCACTTCATTTGGGGCCCACA
TACACCAAAAAAATGCTGCATAATTCTCGGGGCAGCAAGTCGGTTACCCGGCCGCCGTGCTGGACCGGGT
TGAATGGTGCCCGTAACTTTCGGTAGAGCGGACGGCCAATACTCAACTTCAAGGAATCTCACCCATGCGC
GCCGGCGGGGAACCGGAGTTCCCTTCAGTGAGCGTTATTAGTTCGCCGCTCGGTGTGTCGTAGATACTAG
CCCCTGGGGCACTTTTGAAATTTGAATAAGATTTATGTAATCAGTCTTTTAGGTTTGACCGGTTCTGCCG
CTTTTTTTAAAATTGGATTTGTAATAATAAAACGCAATTGTTTGTTATTGTGGCGCTCTATCATAGATGT
CGCTATAAACCTATTCAGCACAATATATTGTTTTCATTTTAATATTGTACATATAAGTAGTAGGGTACAA
TCAGTAAATTGAACGGAGAATATTATTCATAAAAATACGATAGTAACGGGTGATATATTCATTAGAATGA
ACCGAAACCGGCGGTAAGGATCTGAGCTACACATGCTCAGGTTTTTTACAACGTGCACAACAGAATTGAA
AGCAAATATCATGCGATCATAGGCGTCTCGCATATCTCATTAAAGCAGATTTTGTAATATCCCGGGATAT
TTCACAAATTGAACATAGACTACAGAATTTTAGAAAACAAACTTTCTCTCTCTTATCTCACCTTTATCTT
TTAGAGAGAAAAAGTTCGATTTCCGGTTGACCGGAATGTATCTTTGTTTTTTTTGTTTTGTAACATATTT
CGTTTTCCGATTTAGATCGGATCTCCTTTTCCGTTTTGTCGGACCTTCTTCCGGTTTATCCGGATCTAAT
AATATCCATCTTAGACTTAGCTAAGTTTGGATCTGTTTTTTGGTTAGCTCTTGTCAATCGCCTCATCATC
AGCAAGAAGGTGAAATTTTTGACAAATAAATCTTAGAATCATGTAGTGTCTTTGGACCTTGGGAATGATA
GAAACGATTTGTTATAGCTACTCTATGTATCAGACCCTGACCAAGATCCAACAATCTCATAGGTTTTGTG
CATATGAAACCTTCGACTAACGAGAAGTGGTCTTTTAATGAGAGAGATATCTAAAATGTTATCTTAAAAG
CCCACTCAAATCTCAAGGCATAAGGTAGAAATGCAAATTTGGAAAGTGGGCTGGGCCTTTTGTGGTAAAG
GCCTGTAACCTAGCCCAATATTAGCAAAACCCTAGACGCGTACATTGACATATATAAACCCGCCTCCTCC
TTGTTTAGGGTTTCTACGTGAGAGAAGACGAAACACAAAAGATGCCAAAGAAGAAGAGGAAAGTCGGAAG
TGGTAGTGGTAGTGGAAGCGGTAGTGGCAGTATGGTGAGCAAGGGCGAGGAGGTCATCAAAGAGTTCATG
CGCTTCAAGGTGCGCATGGAGGGCTCCATGAACGGCCACGAGTTCGAGATCGAGGGCGAGGGCGAGGGCC
GCCCCTACGAGGGCACCCAGACCGCCAAGCTGAAGGTGACCAAGGGCGGCCCCCTGCCCTTCGCCTGGGA
CATCCTGTCCCCCCAGTTCATGTACGGCTCCAAGGCGTACGTGAAGCACCCCGCCGACATCCCCGATTAC
AAGAAGCTGTCCTTCCCCGAGGGCTTCAAGTGGGAGCGCGTGATGAACTTCGAGGACGGCGGTCTGGTGA
CCGTGACCCAGGACTCCTCCCTGCAGGACGGCACGCTGATCTACAAGGTGAAGATGCGCGGCACCAACTT
CCCCCCCGACGGCCCCGTAATGCAGAAGAAGACCATGGGCTGGGAGGCCTCCACCGAGCGCCTGTACCCC
CGCGACGGCGTGCTGAAGGGCGAGATCCACCAGGCCCTGAAGCTGAAGGACGGCGGCCACTACCTGGTGG
AGTTCAAGACCATCTACATGGCCAAGAAGCCCGTGCAACTGCCCGGCTACTACTACGTGGACACCAAGCT
GGACATCACCTCCCACAACGAGGACTACACCATCGTGGAACAGTACGAGCGCTCCGAGGGCCGCCACCAC
CTGTTCCTGGGGCATGGCACCGGCAGCACCGGCAGCGGCAGCTCCGGCACCGCCTCCTCCGAGGACAACA
ACATGGCCGTCATCAAAGAGTTCATGCGCTTCAAGGTGCGCATGGAGGGCTCCATGAACGGCCACGAGTT
CGAGATCGAGGGCGAGGGCGAGGGCCGCCCCTACGAGGGCACCCAGACCGCCAAGCTGAAGGTGACCAAG
GGCGGCCCCCTGCCCTTCGCCTGGGACATCCTGTCCCCCCAGTTCATGTACGGCTCCAAGGCGTACGTGA
AGCACCCCGCCGACATCCCCGATTACAAGAAGCTGTCCTTCCCCGAGGGCTTCAAGTGGGAGCGCGTGAT
GAACTTCGAGGACGGCGGTCTGGTGACCGTGACCCAGGACTCCTCCCTGCAGGACGGCACGCTGATCTAC
AAGGTGAAGATGCGCGGCACCAACTTCCCCCCCGACGGCCCCGTAATGCAGAAGAAGACCATGGGCTGGG
AGGCCTCCACCGAGCGCCTGTACCCCCGCGACGGCGTGCTGAAGGGCGAGATCCACCAGGCCCTGAAGCT
GAAGGACGGCGGCCACTACCTGGTGGAGTTCAAGACCATCTACATGGCCAAGAAGCCCGTGCAACTGCCC
GGCTACTACTACGTGGACACCAAGCTGGACATCACCTCCCACAACGAGGACTACACCATCGTGGAACAGT
ACGAGCGCTCCGAGGGCCGCCACCACCTGTTCCTGTACGGCATGGACGAGCTGTACAAGTAAAGAGACTC
TTATCAAGAATCCCATCTCTTGCTTGCTTTTTTTTGTTGTCTTCCCTTTGATAGGGTTTGTTTTTCTTGT
TTCAGTGACTTTCTATGTTAAAAGATAATGTCAGTAAAAGGATTTGGTTTTCTATTATTCTGAATCGATT
ACGGAAGATTCTTGCTTAATTCCAATCTATACAAGTATCGTGAAATAATGACCGTTTATGTGATTAGGAG
ACGTGTTTCATTAATAAAATATAAGATCAATACATTGTTAGTAGTGATAAACTATGTACAAATTGTATTG
ATTGTAAAAGAAACACAATAGGTTCCTTTTTTCTACAATATATTGTGACAGACTCTCTGTTTTAACGAAT
GAATTAAATTTGTCAACGAAAAAATTAAAGAATGATGTGATCACTTTGCACCTTGGTTCATCTTCAGAGG
CTTCTGCATGTTCCATGCATTGAGGCTCTCTACGGTCACAGGTTGTGAGCCGTTGTTAAAGACAAACAAA
TGTTTGCAAAATTTTCCAGATCGATTTCTTCTTCCTCTGTTCTTCGGCGTTCAATTTCTGGGGTTTTCTC
TTCGTTTTCTGTAACTGAAACCTAAAATTTGACCTAAAAAAAATCTCAAATAATATGATTCAGTGGTTTT
GTACTTTTCAGTTAGTTGAGTTTTGCAGTTCCGATGAGATAAACCAATAACTTTGCTTAGATCTAATTCA
TTCCGTTACACCTCTGATGGAGATGGAAGGTTCTTAATAATGATGCCATTTTTTGGGTAATAATTTTGAA
TTAGAATCAAGGGTATAAGATTCATAATTAACATCACTTAAGCAAAGTTCGTAATATACGACCACAGGAT
ATAATTTTTGGTACCTCAACAACAAACTTTCCATTCACCCATTTATGGATACACAGTCTAGCTCAACAGA
GCTTTTAACCCAAATTGGTACAATAGAATACAACTTTAGATCATAATTCTCAAAAGAAAGAGATTCCTTA
GCTATTCTATCTGCCACTCCATTTCCTTCTCGGCTTGTATGCACAAGCATAAAATCCTCAAACTTGCTAA
GTAGATACTTTATGTCTTGGATAATTGGATTGAGACTTGACAAGCATAACTTTCATGTAACCAAAGACAC
AAGTTGCTGAGAATCCACCTCAAAAATGATCTTCCTATAATTGAATCGGGATAATGACAGCACAGCCCAT
CTAAGAGCCTCCACTTCTACTTCCAGCACGCTTCTTACTTTTACCACAGCTCTTGCACCTAACCATAACA
CCTTCCCTGTATGATCGCGAAGCACCCACCCTAAGCCACATTTTAATCCTTCTGTTGGCCATGCCCCATC
AAAGTTGCACTTAACCCAAGATTGTGGTGGAGCTTCCCATGTTTCTCGTCTGTCCCGACGGTGTTGTGGT
TGGTGCTTTCCTTACATTCTGAGCCTCTTTCCTTCTAATCCACTCATCTGCATCTTCTTGTGTCCTTACT
AATACCTCATTGGTTCCAAATTCCCTCCCTTTAAGCACCAGCTCGTTTCTGTTCTTCCACAGCCTCCCAA
GTATCCAAGGGACTAAAGCCTCCACATTCTTCAGATCAGGATATTCTTGTTTAAGATGTTGAACTCTATG
GAGGTTTGTATGAACTGATGATCTAGGACCGGATAAGTTCCCTTCTTCATAGCGAACTTATTCAAAGAAT
GTTTTGTGTATCATTCTTGTTACATTGTTATTAATGAAAAAATATTATTGGTCATTGGACTGAACACGAG
TGTTAAATATGGACCAGGCCCCAAATAAGATCCATTGATATATGAATTAAATAACAAGAATAAATCGAGT
CACCAAACCACTTGCCTTTTTTAACGAGACTTGTTCACCAACTTGATACAAAAGTCATTATCCTATGCAA
ATCAATAATCATACAAAAATATCCAATAACACTAAAAAATTAAAAGAAATGGATAATTTCACAATATGTT
ATACGATAAAGAAGTTACTTTTCCAAGAAATTCACTGATTTTATAAGCCCACTTGCATTAGATAAATGGC
AAAAAAAAACAAAAAGGAAAAGAAATAAAGCACGAAGAATTCTAGAAAATACGAAATACGCTTCAATGCA
GTGGGACCCACGGTTCAATTATTGCCAATTTTCAGCTCCACCGTATATTTAAAAAATAAAACGATAATGC
TAAAAAAATATAAATCGTAACGATCGTTAAATCTCAACGGCTGGATCTTATGACGACCGTTAGAAATTGT
GGTTGTCGACGAGTCAGTAATAAACGGCGTCAAAGTGGTTGCAGCCGGCACACACGAGTCGTGTTTATCA
ACTCAAAGCACAAATACTTTTCCTCAACCTAAAAATAAGGCAATTAGCCAAAAACAACTTTGCGTGTAAA
CAACGCTCAATACACGTGTCATTTTATTATTAGCTATTGCTTCACCGCCTTAGCTTTCTCGTGACCTAGT
CGTCCTCGTCTTTTCTTCTTCTTCTTCTATAAAACAATACCCAAAGAGCTCTTCTTCTTCACAATTCAGA
TTTCAATTTCTCAAAATCTTAAAAACTTTCTCTCAATTCTCTCTACCGTGATCAAGGTAAATTTCTGTGT
TCCTTATTCTCTCAAAATCTTCGATTTTGTTTTCGTTCGATCCCAATTTCGTATATGTTCTTTGGTTTAG
ATTCTGTTAATCTTAGATCGAAGACGATTTTCTGGGTTTGATCGTTAGATATCATCTTAATTCTCGATTA
GGGTTTCATAGATATCATCCGATTTGTTCAAATAATTTGAGTTTTGTCGAATAATTACTCTTCGATTTGT
GATTTCTATCTAGATCTGGTGTTAGTTTCTAGTTTGTGCGATCGAATTTGTCGATTAATCTGAGTTTTTC
TGATTAACAGGGATTCTAGAACTAGTGGATCTACAAAATGTCTAGAGCCCCAAAGAAGAAGAGAAAAGTT
AGACCCGGGGATAAGAAATACTCTATTGGTTTGGCTATCGGTACAAACTCTGTTGGTTGGGCTGTTATTA
CTGATGAATACAAGGTTCCATCCAAGAAGTTCAAGGTTTTGGGTAACACTGATAGACACTCCATCAAAAA
GAACTTGATTGGTGCCTTGTTGTTCGATTCTGGTGAAACTGCTGAAGCTACTAGATTGAAAAGAACCGCT
AGAAGAAGATACACCAGAAGAAAGAACAGAATCTGCTACTTGCAAGAAATCTTCTCCAACGAAATGGCCA
AGGTTGATGATTCATTCTTCCACAGATTGGAAGAATCCTTCTTGGTCGAAGAAGATAAGAAGCACGAAAG
ACATCCAATCTTCGGTAACATCGTTGATGAAGTTGCTTACCACGAAAAGTACCCAACTATCTACCATTTG
AGAAAGAAGTTGGTTGACTCTACCGATAAGGCTGATTTGAGATTGATCTATTTGGCTTTGGCCCACATGA
TTAAGTTCAGAGGTCATTTCTTGATCGAAGGTGATTTGAACCCAGATAACTCCGATGTTGATAAGTTGTT
CATCCAATTAGTCCAAACCTACAATCAATTATTCGAAGAAAACCCAATCAACGCCTCTGGTGTTGATGCT
AAAGCTATTTTGTCTGCCAGATTGTCCAAGTCCAGAAGATTAGAAAATTTGATCGCCCAATTACCAGGTG
AAAAGAAGAATGGTTTGTTCGGTAATTTGATTGCCTTGTCTTTGGGTTTGACTCCAAACTTCAAGTCCAA
TTTCGATTTGGCTGAAGATGCCAAGTTGCAATTATCTAAGGATACCTACGATGACGATTTGGATAACTTG
TTGGCTCAAATCGGTGATCAATACGCTGATTTGTTTTTGGCTGCTAAGAACTTGTCCGATGCCATTTTGT
TGTCCGATATTTTGAGAGTCAACACCGAAATTACTAAGGCTCCATTGTCTGCCTCTATGATCAAAAGATA
CGATGAACACCACCAAGACTTGACTTTGTTGAAGGCTTTGGTCAGACAACAATTACCTGAAAAGTACAAA
GAAATTTTCTTCGATCAATCCAAGAACGGTTACGCCGGTTATATTGATGGTGGTGCTTCTCAAGAAGAAT
TTTACAAGTTCATCAAGCCAATCTTGGAAAAGATGGACGGTACTGAAGAATTATTGGTCAAGTTGAACAG
AGAAGATTTGTTGAGAAAGCAAAGAACCTTCGACAACGGTTCTATTCCACATCAAATTCACTTGGGTGAA
TTGCACGCAATTTTGAGAAGACAAGAAGATTTTTATCCATTCTTGAAGGACAACAGAGAAAAGATCGAAA
AGATTCTGACCTTCAGAATCCCTTACTACGTTGGTCCATTGGCTAGAGGTAATTCAAGATTTGCCTGGAT
GACTAGAAAGTCCGAAGAAACTATTACTCCTTGGAACTTCGAAGAAGTTGTAGATAAGGGTGCTTCTGCC
CAATCCTTTATTGAAAGAATGACCAACTTCGACAAGAACTTGCCAAACGAAAAGGTTTTGCCAAAGCACT
CTTTGTTGTACGAATACTTCACCGTCTACAACGAATTGACTAAGGTTAAGTACGTCACCGAAGGTATGAG
AAAACCAGCTTTTTTATCCGGTGAACAAAAGAAGGCTATCGTCGATTTGTTGTTCAAGACCAACAGAAAG
GTTACTGTCAAGCAATTAAAAGAAGATTACTTCAAGAAAATCGAATGCTTCGACTCCGTTGAAATTTCTG
GTGTCGAAGATAGATTCAATGCCTCTTTAGGTACTTACCATGACTTGTTGAAAATCATCAAGGACAAGGA
TTTCTTGGACAACGAAGAAAACGAAGATATTTTGGAAGATATTGTCTTGACATTGACCTTGTTTGAAGAT
AGAGAAATGATTGAAGAAAGATTGAAAACCTACGCCCACTTGTTCGATGATAAGGTTATGAAGCAATTAA
AGAGAAGAAGATACACTGGTTGGGGTAGATTGTCCAGAAAATTGATTAACGGTATCAGAGACAAGCAATC
CGGTAAGACCATTTTGGACTTTTTGAAGTCTGATGGTTTCGCTAACAGAAACTTCATGCAATTAATCCAC
GACGATTCCTTGACTTTCAAAGAAGATATACAAAAGGCCCAAGTCTCTGGTCAAGGTGATTCTTTACATG
AACATATCGCTAACTTGGCTGGTTCTCCAGCTATTAAGAAGGGTATTTTACAAACCGTTAAGGTCGTTGA
CGAATTGGTCAAAGTTATGGGTAGACATAAGCCAGAAAACATCGTTATCGAAATGGCTAGAGAAAATCAA
ACCACCCAAAAGGGTCAAAAGAACTCCAGAGAAAGAATGAAGAGAATCGAAGAAGGTATCAAAGAATTGG
GTTCCCAAATTTTGAAAGAACACCCAGTTGAAAACACCCAATTACAAAACGAAAAGTTGTACTTGTACTA
CTTGCAAAACGGTAGAGATATGTACGTTGACCAAGAATTGGACATCAACAGATTGTCTGATTACGATGTT
GACGCTATCGTTCCACAATCTTTTTTGAAGGATGACTCCATTGACAACAAGGTCTTGACTAGATCCGATA
AGAATAGAGGTAAGTCCGATAACGTTCCATCTGAAGAAGTCGTTAAGAAAATGAAGAACTATTGGAGACA
ATTATTGAACGCCAAGTTGATCACCCAAAGAAAGTTTGACAATTTGACCAAGGCTGAAAGAGGTGGTTTG
TCTGAATTGGATAAGGCAGGTTTCATCAAAAGACAATTAGTAGAAACCAGACAAATCACCAAGCACGTTG
CTCAAATTTTGGATAGTAGAATGAACACTAAGTACGACGAAAACGACAAATTGATCAGAGAAGTTAAGGT
CATTACCTTGAAGTCCAAGTTGGTTTCCGATTTCAGAAAGGACTTCCAATTCTACAAGGTCAGAGAAATC
AACAACTACCATCATGCACATGATGCTTACTTGAATGCTGTTGTTGGTACTGCCTTGATTAAGAAGTATC
CAAAGTTGGAATCCGAATTTGTCTACGGTGATTACAAGGTTTACGACGTTAGAAAGATGATCGCCAAGTC
CGAACAAGAAATTGGTAAAGCTACTGCCAAATACTTCTTCTACTCCAATATTATGAATTTCTTTAAGACC
GAAATCACTTTGGCCAACGGTGAAATTAGAAAAAGACCATTGATTGAAACTAATGGTGAAACAGGTGAAA
TCGTTTGGGATAAGGGTAGAGATTTTGCCACTGTTAGAAAGGTATTGTCCATGCCACAAGTAAACATCGT
CAAAAAGACCGAAGTTCAAACTGGTGGTTTCTCCAAAGAATCCATTTTGCCTAAGAGAAACTCCGATAAG
TTGATCGCTAGAAAAAAAGACTGGGACCCAAAAAAGTACGGTGGTTTTGATTCTCCAACTGTTGCTTACT
CTGTTTTGGTTGTTGCTAAGGTCGAAAAGGGTAAGAGTAAGAAGTTGAAGTCCGTCAAAGAATTATTAGG
TATCACTATCATGGAAAGATCCTCATTCGAAAAGAATCCTATCGACTTTTTGGAAGCCAAGGGTTACAAA
GAAGTCAAGAAGGACTTGATCATTAAGTTGCCAAAGTACAGTTTGTTCGAATTGGAAAATGGTAGAAAGA
GAATGTTGGCTTCTGCCGGTGAATTACAAAAGGGTAATGAATTGGCTTTGCCATCCAAGTACGTTAATTT
CTTATACTTGGCCTCCCACTACGAAAAATTGAAAGGTTCTCCTGAAGATAACGAACAAAAGCAATTATTT
GTCGAACAACACAAGCACTACTTGGACGAAATCATTGAACAAATTTCCGAATTTTCCAAAAGAGTCATTT
TGGCTGACGCCAATTTGGACAAAGTTTTGTCAGCTTACAACAAGCACAGAGATAAGCCAATTAGAGAACA
AGCTGAAAACATCATTCACTTGTTCACTTTGACTAACTTGGGTGCTCCAGCTGCTTTTAAGTATTTCGAT
ACCACTATCGACAGAAAGAGATACACCTCTACCAAAGAAGTTTTGGACGCTACTTTGATCCACCAATCTA
TTACTGGTTTGTACGAAACTAGAATCGACTTGTCTCAATTAGGTGGTGATGGTTCTGGATCAGGTAGTGG
CTCAGGATCTATGGAAGAAGAAAAGAGATTGGAGCTAAGGCTAGCTCCTCCTTGTCACCAATTCACTTCC
AACAACAACATCAATGGATCTAAACAAAAAAGCTCGACCAAAGAAACATCATTCCTTTCCAATAACAGGG
TTGAGGTAGCTCCAGTGGTGGGATGGCCGCCGGGGAGATCATCCCGGAGAAACCTAACGGCACAACTAAA
GGAGGAGATGAAGAAGAAGGAGAGTGATGAAGAGAAGGAATTGTACGTTAAGATCAACATGGAAGGAGTT
CCAATAGGAAGAAAAGTCAACCTTTCAGCTTATAACAACTACCAACAGCTTTCACATGCCGTTGACCAAC
TCTTCTCTAAGAAAGATTCGTGGGATCTAAACAGACAATACACTTTGGTCTACGAAGACACTGAAGGAGA
TAAAGTTCTGGTCGGGGATGTTCCTTGGGAGATGTTTGTATCTACTGTAAAGAGGTTGCATGTTTTAAAG
ACCTCCCACGCCTTCTCACTCTCACCTAGAAAACATGGCAAGGAAGCTGCAGGAGGCGGTGGAAGCATGT
CTTCTCTTAGTAGAGAGCTCGTTTTCTTGATCTTACAGTTTCTCGATGAAGAGAAGTTTAAAGAGACTGT
TCACAAGCTTGAACAAGAATCTGGGTTTTTCTTCAATATGAAGTATTTTGAGGATGAGGTTCACAATGGA
AATTGGGATGAGGTTGAGAAGTATCTCTCTGGTTTCACTAAAGTAGATGATAATAGATACTCTATGAAGA
TATTCTTCGAGATAAGAAAGCAGAAGTATCTCGAGGCTTTGGATAAGCATGATCGTCCCAAGGCTGTGGA
TATACTAGTGAAGGATTTGAAAGTGTTTTCAACTTTTAATGAGGAGCTTTTCAAGGAAATAACACAGCTC
TTGACATTGGAGAACTTCCGGGAGAATGAACAGTTATCCAAGTATGGGGACACCAAGTCTGCAAGAGCGA
TCATGTTGGTGGAACTCAAAAAGCTGATTGAGGCGAATCCTTTATTCCGTGATAAATTGCAGTTCCCTAC
TCTTAGAAATTCAAGGCTGAGGACTTTGATCAACCAGAGCTTAAATTGGCAACACCAGCTTTGTAAAAAT
TAGCGTTCAAACATTTGGCAATAAAGTTTCTTAAGATTGAATCCTGTTGCCGGTCTTGCGATGATTATCA
TATAATTTCTGTTGAATTACGTTAAGCATGTAATAATTAACATGTAATGCATGACGTTATTTATGAGATG
GGTTTTTATGATTAGAGTCCCGCAATTATACATTTAATACGCGATAGAAAACAAAATATAGCGCGCAAAC
TAGGATAAATTATCGCGCGCGGTGTCATCTATGTTACTAGATCGGGCCTGCAGGACGCGTGGCGCGCCAG
ATCCAATTAAACTATCAGTGTTTGACAGGATATATTGGCGGGTAAACCTAAGAGAAAAGAGCGTTTATTA
GAATAATCGGATATTTAAAAGGGCGTGAAAAGGTTTATCCGTTCGTCCATTTGTATGTGCATGCCAACCA
CAGGGTTCCCCTCGGGATCAAAGTACTTTGATCCAACCCCTCCGCTGCTATAGTGCAGTCGGCTTCTGAC
GTTCAGTGCAGCCGTCTTCTGAAAACGACATGTCGCACAAGTCCTAAGTTACGCGACAGGCTGCCGCCCT
GCCCTTTTCCTGGCGTTTTCTTGTCGCGTGTTTTAGTCGCATAAAGTAGAATACTTGCGACTAGAACCGG
AGACATTACGCCATGAACAAGAGCGCCGCCGCTGGCCTGCTGGGCTATGCCCGCGTCAGCACCGACGACC
AGGACTTGACCAACCAACGGGCCGAACTGCACGCGGCCGGCTGCACCAAGCTGTTTTCCGAGAAGATCAC
CGGCACCAGGCGCGACCGCCCGGAGCTGGCCAGGATGCTTGACCACCTACGCCCTGGCGACGTTGTGACA
GTGACCAGGCTAGACCGCCTGGCCCGCAGCACCCGCGACCTACTGGACATTGCCGAGCGCATCCAGGAGG
CCGGCGCGGGCCTGCGTAGCCTGGCAGAGCCGTGGGCCGACACCACCACGCCGGCCGGCCGCATGGTGTT
GACCGTGTTCGCCGGCATTGCCGAGTTCGAGCGTTCCCTAATCATCGACCGCACCCGGAGCGGGCGCGAG
GCCGCCAAGGCCCGAGGCGTGAAGTTTGGCCCCCGCCCTACCCTCACCCCGGCACAGATCGCGCACGCCC
GCGAGCTGATCG
